>Addgene plasmid #141624 | TFORF0502 | addgene full sequence | sequence record 400995 | Addgene Partial NGS Result
TTAATGTAGTCTTATGCAATACTCTTGTAGTCTTGCAACATGGTAACGATGAGTTAGCAACATGCCTTAC
AAGGAGAGAAAAAGCACCGTGCATGCCGATTGGTGGAAGTAAGGTGGTACGATCGTGCCTTATTAGGAAG
GCAACAGACGGGTCTGACATGGATTGGACGAACCACTGAATTGCCGCATTGCAGAGATATTGTATTTAAG
TGCCTAGCTCGATACATAAACGGGTCTCTCTGGTTAGACCAGATCTGAGCCTGGGAGCTCTCTGGCTAAC
TAGGGAACCCACTGCTTAAGCCTCAATAAAGCTTGCCTTGAGTGCTTCAAGTAGTGTGTGCCCGTCTGTT
GTGTGACTCTGGTAACTAGAGATCCCTCAGACCCTTTTAGTCAGTGTGGAAAATCTCTAGCAGTGGCGCC
CGAACAGGGACTTGAAAGCGAAAGGGAAACCAGAGGAGCTCTCTCGACGCAGGACTCGGCTTGCTGAAGC
GCGCACGGCAAGAGGCGAGGGGCGGCGACTGGTGAGTACGCCAAAAATTTTGACTAGCGGAGGCTAGAAG
GAGAGAGATGGGTGCGAGAGCGTCAGTATTAAGCGGGGGAGAATTAGATCGCGATGGGAAAAAATTCGGT
TAAGGCCAGGGGGAAAGAAAAAATATAAATTAAAACATATAGTATGGGCAAGCAGGGAGCTAGAACGATT
CGCAGTTAATCCTGGCCTGTTAGAAACATCAGAAGGCTGTAGACAAATACTGGGACAGCTACAACCATCC
CTTCAGACAGGATCAGAAGAACTTAGATCATTATATAATACAGTAGCAACCCTCTATTGTGTGCATCAAA
GGATAGAGATAAAAGACACCAAGGAAGCTTTAGACAAGATAGAGGAAGAGCAAAACAAAAGTAAGACCAC
CGCACAGCAAGCGGCCGCTGATCTTCAGACCTGGAGGAGGAGATATGAGGGACAATTGGAGAAGTGAATT
ATATAAATATAAAGTAGTAAAAATTGAACCATTAGGAGTAGCACCCACCAAGGCAAAGAGAAGAGTGGTG
CAGAGAGAAAAAAGAGCAGTGGGAATAGGAGCTTTGTTCCTTGGGTTCTTGGGAGCAGCAGGAAGCACTA
TGGGCGCAGCGTCAATGACGCTGACGGTACAGGCCAGACAATTATTGTCTGGTATAGTGCAGCAGCAGAA
CAATTTGCTGAGGGCTATTGAGGCGCAACAGCATCTGTTGCAACTCACAGTCTGGGGCATCAAGCAGCTC
CAGGCAAGAATCCTGGCTGTGGAAAGATACCTAAAGGATCAACAGCTCCTGGGGATTTGGGGTTGCTCTG
GAAAACTCATTTGCACCACTGCTGTGCCTTGGAATGCTAGTTGGAGTAATAAATCTCTGGAACAGATTTG
GAATCACACGACCTGGATGGAGTGGGACAGAGAAATTAACAATTACACAAGCTTAATACACTCCTTAATT
GAAGAATCGCAAAACCAGCAAGAAAAGAATGAACAAGAATTATTGGAATTAGATAAATGGGCAAGTTTGT
GGAATTGGTTTAACATAACAAATTGGCTGTGGTATATAAAATTATTCATAATGATAGTAGGAGGCTTGGT
AGGTTTAAGAATAGTTTTTGCTGTACTTTCTATAGTGAATAGAGTTAGGCAGGGATATTCACCATTATCG
TTTCAGACCCACCTCCCAACCCCGAGGGGACCCATGCATTGCATCTCAATTAGTCAGCAACCAGGTGTGG
AAAGTCCCCAGGCTCCCCAGCAGGCAGAAGTATGCAAAGCATGCGTCTCAATTAGTCAGCAACCATAGTC
CCGCCCCTAACTCCGCCCATCCCGCCCCTAACTCCGCCCAGTTCCGCCCATTCTCCGCCCCATGGCTGAC
TAATTTTTTTTATTTATGCAGAGGCCGAGGCCGCCTCGGCCTCTGAGCTATTCCAGAAGTAGTGAGGAGG
CTTTTTTGGAGGCCTAGGCTTTTGCAAAAAGCTTTCTAGAGGTACCACCGGAGCTTACCATGACCGAGTA
CAAGCCCACGGTGCGCCTCGCCACCCGCGACGACGTCCCCAGGGCCGTACGCACCCTCGCCGCCGCGTTC
GCCGACTACCCCGCCACGCGCCACACCGTCGATCCGGACCGCCACATCGAGCGGGTCACCGAGCTGCAAG
AACTCTTCCTCACGCGCGTCGGGCTCGACATCGGCAAGGTGTGGGTCGCGGACGACGGCGCCGCCGTGGC
GGTCTGGACCACGCCGGAGAGCGTCGAAGCGGGGGCGGTGTTCGCCGAGATCGGCCCGCGCATGGCCGAG
TTGAGCGGTTCCCGGCTGGCCGCGCAGCAACAGATGGAAGGCCTCCTGGCGCCGCACCGGCCCAAGGAGC
CCGCGTGGTTCCTGGCCACCGTCGGCGTCTCGCCCGACCACCAGGGCAAGGGTCTGGGCAGCGCCGTCGT
GCTCCCCGGAGTGGAGGCGGCCGAGCGCGCCGGGGTGCCCGCCTTCCTGGAGACCTCCGCGCCCCGCAAC
CTCCCCTTCTACGAGCGGCTCGGCTTCACCGTCACCGCCGACGTCGAGGTGCCCGAAGGACCGCGCACCT
GGTGCATGACCCGCAAGCCCGGTGCCAGTTAACGAATTCTAGATCTTGAGACAAATGGCAGTATTCATCC
ACAATTTTAAAAGAAAAGGGGGGATTGGGGGGTACAGTGCAGGGGAAAGAATAGTAGACATAATAGCAAC
AGACATACAAACTAAAGAATTACAAAAACAAATTACAAAAATTCAAAATTTTCGGGTTTATTACAGGGAC
AGCAGAGATCCACTTTGGCGCCGGCTCGAGGCCTGCAGGTGCAAAGATGGATAAAGTTTTAAACAGAGAG
GAATCTTTGCAGCTAATGGACCTTCTAGGTCTTGAAAGGAGTGGGAATTGGCTCCGGTGCCCGTCAGTGG
GCAGAGCGCACATCGCCCACAGTCCCCGAGAAGTTGGGGGGAGGGGTCGGCAATTGAACCGGTGCCTAGA
GAAGGTGGCGCGGGGTAAACTGGGAAAGTGATGTCGTGTACTGGCTCCGCCTTTTTCCCGAGGGTGGGGG
AGAACCGTATATAAGTGCAGTAGTCGCCGTGAACGTTCTTTTTCGCAACGGGTTTGCCGCCAGAACACAG
GTAAGTGCCGTGTGTGGTTCCCGCGGGCCTGGCCTCTTTACGGGTTATGGCCCTTGCGTGCCTTGAATTA
CTTCCACCTGGCTGCAGTACGTGATTCTTGATCCCGAGCTTCGGGTTGGAAGTGGGTGGGAGAGTTCGAG
GCCTTGCGCTTAAGGAGCCCCTTCGCCTCGTGCTTGAGTTGAGGCCTGGCCTGGGCGCTGGGGCCGCCGC
GTGCGAATCTGGTGGCACCTTCGCGCCTGTCTCGCTGCTTTCGATAAGTCTCTAGCCATTTAAAATTTTT
GATGACCTGCTGCGACGCTTTTTTTCTGGCAAGATAGTCTTGTAAATGCGGGCCAAGATCTGCACACTGG
TATTTCGGTTTTTGGGGCCGCGGGCGGCGACGGGGCCCGTGCGTCCCAGCGCACATGTTCGGCGAGGCGG
GGCCTGCGAGCGCGGCCACCGAGAATCGGACGGGGGTAGTCTCAAGCTGGCCGGCCTGCTCTGGTGCCTG
GCCTCGCGCCGCCGTGTATCGCCCCGCCCTGGGCGGCAAGGCTGGCCCGGTCGGCACCAGTTGCGTGAGC
GGAAAGATGGCCGCTTCCCGGCCCTGCTGCAGGGAGCTCAAAATGGAGGACGCGGCGCTCGGGAGAGCGG
GCGGGTGAGTCACCCACACAAAGGAAAAGGGCCTTTCCGTCCTCAGCCGTCGCTTCATGTGACTCCACGG
AGTACCGGGCGCCGTCCAGGCACCTCGATTAGTTCTCGAGCTTTTGGAGTACGTCGTCTTTAGGTTGGGG
GGAGGGGTTTTATGCGATGGAGTTTCCCCACACTGAGTGGGTGGAGACTGAAGTTAGGCCAGCTTGGCAC
TTGATGTAATTCTCCTTGGAATTTGCCCTTTTTGAGTTTGGATCTTGGTTCATTCTCAAGCCTCAGACAG
TGGTTCAAAGTTTTTTTCTTCCATTTCAGGTGTCGTGAGGCTAGCACCGCCACCCTGCCTCGTGTTGTCT
GTTGGCACACTCTCAAGAGTTTGAACGGATACAAGAATCTTTCATCTGGTGCCGAAACCCGGGAGGGGCT
CCGGTCTTCGTCCCCCGTGGACCTACCCCTCCGCCCCAGAAAGCAGGCCACAGCAGCCGGACAAAGGAAG
CTCCTCAGCCTCCAGTTGCTTCTCTGTGCATGCACATCAGTCACTGATCTCACCTACTGGGGCCCTGCAG
GCCATGGGGCCACAGCTCCACACAGAAGCCTCCTAGCAATCCACCTCCACCTGGTGCCTGCTTCAAGTGC
GGCAATGAAGGCCACTGGCCCACACAATGCCCAAACCCAGGTAAACCCACGAGGCCATGCCCCCTCTGCG
GAGGACCCCACTGGAAGTTGGACTGTGAGCGGCCCCTGCAAGGACCACCCCCATCCCTTCCTGAGCCAAT
CAAACCCTCCTACTCGGATCTCGTCAGCCTTGCCGCTGAAGACTGATAGTGCCTTGGAACAGACACCCCA
GCAACTACCATCGCTTCATCTGAGCCAAGGGTAGTAATGAACTAGTCCGTAACTTGAAAGTATTTCGATT
TCTTGGCTTTATATATCTTGTGGAAAGGACGATTGAAACACTACATGCGTGATTGGACGCGTTAAGTCGA
CAATCAACCTCTGGATTACAAAATTTGTGAAAGATTGACTGGTATTCTTAACTATGTTGCTCCTTTTACG
CTATGTGGATACGCTGCTTTAATGCCTTTGTATCATGCTATTGCTTCCCGTATGGCTTTCATTTTCTCCT
CCTTGTATAAATCCTGGTTGCTGTCTCTTTATGAGGAGTTGTGGCCCGTTGTCAGGCAACGTGGCGTGGT
GTGCACTGTGTTTGCTGACGCAACCCCCACTGGTTGGGGCATTGCCACCACCTGTCAGCTCCTTTCCGGG
ACTTTCGCTTTCCCCCTCCCTATTGCCACGGCGGAACTCATCGCCGCCTGCCTTGCCCGCTGCTGGACAG
GGGCTCGGCTGTTGGGCACTGACAATTCCGTGGTGTTGTCGGGGAAATCATCGTCCTTTCCTTGGCTGCT
CGCCTGTGTTGCCACCTGGATTCTGCGCGGGACGTCCTTCTGCTACGTCCCTTCGGCCCTCAATCCAGCG
GACCTTCCTTCCCGCGGCCTGCTGCCGGCTCTGCGGCCTCTTCCGCGTCTTCGCCTTCGCCCTCAGACGA
GTCGGATCTCCCTTTGGGCCGCCTCCCCGCGTCGACTTTAAGACCAATGACTTACAAGGCAGCTGTAGAT
CTTAGCCACTTTTTAAAAGAAAAGGGGGGACTGGAAGGGCTAATTCACTCCCAACGAAGACAAGATCTGC
TTTTTGCTTGTACTGGGTCTCTCTGGTTAGACCAGATCTGAGCCTGGGAGCTCTCTGGCTAACTAGGGAA
CCCACTGCTTAAGCCTCAATAAAGCTTGCCTTGAGTGCTTCAAGTAGTGTGTGCCCGTCTGTTGTGTGAC
TCTGGTAACTAGAGATCCCTCAGACCCTTTTAGTCAGTGTGGAAAATCTCTAGCAGTACGTATAGTAGTT
CATGTCATCTTATTATTCAGTATTTATAACTTGCAAAGAAATGAATATCAGAGAGTGAGAGGAACTTGTT
TATTGCAGCTTATAATGGTTACAAATAAAGCAATAGCATCACAAATTTCACAAATAAAGCATTTTTTTCA
CTGCATTCTAGTTGTGGTTTGTCCAAACTCATCAATGTATCTTATCATGTCTGGCTCTAGCTATCCCGCC
CCTAACTCCGCCCATCCCGCCCCTAACTCCGCCCAGTTCCGCCCATTCTCCGCCCCATGGCTGACTAATT
TTTTTTATTTATGCAGAGGCCGAGGCCGCCTCGGCCTCTGAGCTATTCCAGAAGTAGTGAGGAGGCTTTT
TTGGAGGCCTAGGGACGTACCCAATTCGCCCTATAGTGAGTCGTATTACGCGCGCTCACTGGCCGTCGTT
TTACAACGTCGTGACTGGGAAAACCCTGGCGTTACCCAACTTAATCGCCTTGCAGCACATCCCCCTTTCG
CCAGCTGGCGTAATAGCGAAGAGGCCCGCACCGATCGCCCTTCCCAACAGTTGCGCAGCCTGAATGGCGA
ATGGG
[124 nt withheld, positions 6236-6359]
C
[91 nt withheld, positions 6361-6451]
A
[49 nt withheld, positions 6453-6501]
CCTTTGACGTTGGAGTCCACGTTCTTT
[37 nt withheld, positions 6529-6565]
ACCCTATCTCGGTCTATTCTTTTGATTTATAAGGGATTTTGCCGATTTCGGCCTATTGGTTAAAAAATGA
GCTGATTTAACAAAAATTTAACGCGAATTTTAACAAAATATTAACGCTTACAATTTAGGTGGCACTTTTC
GGGGAAATGTGCGCGGAACCCCTATTTGTTTATTTTTCTAAATACATTCAAATATGTATCCGCTCATGAG
ACAATAACCCTGATAAATGCTTCAATAATATTGAAAAAGGAAGAGTATGAGTATTCAACATTTCCGTGTC
GCCCTTATTCCCTTTTTTGCGGCATTTTGCCTTCCTGTTTTTGCTCACCCAGAAACGCTGGTGAAAGTAA
AAGATGCTGAAGATCAGTTGGGTGCACGAGTGGGTTACATCGAACTGGATCTCAACAGCGGTAAGATCCT
TGAGAGTTTTCGCCCCGAAGAACGTTTTCCAATGATGAGCACTTTTAAAGTTCTGCTATGTGGCGCGGTA
TTATCCCGTATTGACGCCGGGCAAGAGCAACTCGGTCGCCGCATACACTATTCTCAGAATGACTTGGTTG
AGTACTCACCAGTCACAGAAAAGCATCTTACGGATGGCATGACAGTAAGAGAATTATGCAGTGCTGCCAT
AACCATGAGTGATAACACTGCGGCCAACTTACTTCTGACAACGATCGGAGGACCGAAGGAGCTAACCGCT
TTTTTGCACAACATGGGGGATCATGTAACTCGCCTTGATCGTTGGGAACCGGAGCTGAATGAAGCCATAC
CAAACGACGAGCGTGACACCACGATGCCTGTAGCAATGGCAACAACGTTGCGCAAACTATTAACTGGCGA
ACTACTTACTCTAGCTTCCCGGCAACAATTAATAGACTGGATGGAGGCGGATAAAGTTGCAGGACCACTT
CTGCGCTCGGCCCTTCCGGCTGGCTGGTTTATTGCTGATAAATCTGGAGCCGGTGAGCGTGGGTCTCGCG
GTATCATTGCAGCACTGGGGCCAGATGGTAAGCCCTCCCGTATCGTAGTTATCTACACGACGGGGAGTCA
GGCAACTATGGATGAACGAAATAGACAGATCGCTGAGATAGGTGCCTCACTGATTAAGCATTGGTAACTG
TCAGACCAAGTTTACTCATATATACTTTAGATTGATTTAAAACTTCATTTTTAATTTAAAAGGATCTAGG
TGAAGATCCTTTTTGATAATCTCATGACCAAAATCCCTTAACGTGAGTTTTCGTTCCACTGAGCGTCAGA
CCCCGTAGAAAAGATCAAAGGATCTTCTTGAGATCCTTTTTTTCTGCGCGTAATCTGCTGCTTGCAAACA
AAAAAACCACCGCTACCAGCGGTGGTTTGTTTGCCGGATCAAGAGCTACCAACTCTTTTTCCGAAGGTAA
CTGGCTTCAGCAGAGCGCAGATACCAAATACTGTTCTTCTAGTGTAGCCGTAGTTAGGCCACCACTTCAA
GAACTCTGTAGCACCGCCTACATACCTCGCTCTGCTAATCCTGTTACCAGTGGCTGCTGCCAGTGGCGAT
AAGTCGTGTCTTACCGGGTTGGACTCAAGACGATAGTTACCGGATAAGGCGCAGCGGTCGGGCTGAACGG
GGGGTTCGTGCACACAGCCCAGCTTGGAGCGAACGACCTACACCGAACTGAGATACCTACAGCGTGAGCT
ATGAGAAAGCGCCACGCTTCCCGAAGGGAGAAAGGCGGACAGGTATCCGGTAAGCGGCAGGGTCGGAACA
GGAGAGCGCACGAGGGAGCTTCCAGGGGGAAACGCCTGGTATCTTTATAGTCCTGTCGGGTTTCGCCACC
TCTGACTTGAGCGTCGATTTTTGTGATGCTCGTCAGGGGGGCGGAGCCTATGGAAAAACGCCAGCAACGC
GGCCTTTTTACGGTTCCTGGCCTTTTGCTGGCCTTTTGCTCACATGTTCTTTCCTGCGTTATCCCCTGAT
TCTGTGGATAACCGTATTACCGCCTTTGAGTGAGCTGATACCGCTCGCCGCAGCCGAACGACCGAGCGCA
GCGAGTCAGTGAGCGAGGAAGCGGAAGAGCGCCCAATACGCAAACCGCCTCTCCCCGCGCGTTGGCCGAT
TCATTAATGCAGCTGGCACGACAGGTTTCCCGACTGGAAAGCGGGCAGTGAGCGCAACGCAATTAATGTG
AGTTAGCTCACTCATTAGGCACCCCAGGCTTTACACTTTATGCTTCCGGCTCGTATGTTGTGTGGAATTG
TGAGCGGATAACAATTTCACACAGGAAACAGCTATGACCATGATTACGCCAAGCGCGCAATTAACCCTCA
CTAAAGGGAACAAAAGCTGGAGCTGCAAGC
Features (pLannotate 1.2.2; 31 found; start..end, strand, type, name):
      5..231     +  promoter       RSV promoter: Rous sarcoma virus enhancer/promoter
    232..412     +  LTR            5' LTR (truncated): truncated 5' long terminal repeat (LTR) from HIV-1
    459..584     +  misc_feature   HIV-1 Ψ: packaging signal of human immunodeficiency virus type 1
    568..931     +  CDS            HIV-1 gag (fragment): gag protein from human immunodeficiency virus 1; gag
   1077..1310    +  misc_feature   RRE: The Rev response element (RRE) of HIV-1 allows for Rev-dependent mRNA export from the nucleus to the cytoplasm.
   1687..1713    +  CDS            Rev (fragment): human immunodeficiency virus 1 (HIV-1) Rev protein; rev; enhances nuclear export of unspliced and incompletely spliced viral mRNAs
   1720..1743    +  promoter       SV40 promoter (fragment): SV40 early promoter
   1744..1815    +  promoter       SV40 promoter (fragment): SV40 enhancer and early promoter
   1839..1974    +  rep_origin     SV40 ori: SV40 origin of replication
   2020..2616    +  CDS            PuroR (fragment): puromycin N-acetyltransferase; pac from Streptomyces; confers resistance to puromycin
   2665..2782    +  misc_feature   cPPT/CTS: central polypurine tract and central termination sequence of HIV-1
   2847..2913    +  CDS            small t antigen (fragment): SV40 (simian virus 40) small t antigen
   2920..4098    +  promoter       EF-1α promoter: strong constitutive promoter for human elongation factor EF-1α
   4115..4651    +  CDS            NFE4: NFE4_HUMAN - Experimental evidence at protein level: Swiss-Prot protein existence level 1. Functions as part of the SSP (stage selector protein) complex, a complex that contributes to the preferential expression of the gamma-gene in fetal erythroid cells by facilitating the interaction of the gamma-globin genes with enhancer elements contained in the locus control region (LCR). The complex binds to the stage selector element (SSE) in the proximal gamma-globin promoter. In contrast, isoform 2 acts as a repressor of gamma-globin gene expression by preventing NFE2 and RNA polymerase II recruitmen
   4667..4720    +  promoter       U6 promoter (fragment): RNA polymerase III promoter for human U6 snRNA
   4762..5350    +  misc_feature   WPRE: woodchuck hepatitis virus posttranscriptional regulatory element
   5401..5420    +  misc_feature   cPPT/CTS (fragment): central polypurine tract and central termination sequence of HIV-1
   5422..5655    +  LTR            3' LTR (ΔU3): self-inactivating 3' long terminal repeat (LTR) from HIV-1
   5733..5854    +  polyA_signal   SV40 poly(A) signal: SV40 polyadenylation signal
   5894..6029    +  rep_origin     SV40 ori: SV40 origin of replication
   6050..6068    -  promoter       T7 promoter: promoter for bacteriophage T7 RNA polymerase
   6076..6231    +  CDS            lacZα (fragment): LacZα fragment of β-galactosidase; lacZ fragment
   6236..6664    +  rep_origin     f1 ori (sequence partly withheld): f1 bacteriophage origin of replication; arrow indicates direction of (+) strand synthesis
   6717..6821    +  promoter       AmpR promoter: bla
   6822..7682    +  CDS            AmpR: β-lactamase; bla; confers resistance to ampicillin, carbenicillin, and related antibiotics
   7853..8441    +  rep_origin     ori: high-copy-number ColE1/pMB1/pBR322/pUC origin of replication
   8624..8716    +  CDS            lacI (fragment): lac repressor; lacI; The lac repressor binds to the lac operator to inhibit transcription in E. coli. This inhibition can be relieved by adding lactose or isopropyl-β-D-thiogalactopyranoside (IPTG).
   8729..8750    +  protein_bind   CAP binding site: CAP binding activates transcription in the presence of cAMP. E. coli catabolite activator protein
   8765..8795    +  promoter       lac promoter: promoter for the E. coli lac operon
   8803..8819    +  protein_bind   lac operator: The lac repressor binds to the lac operator to inhibit transcription in E. coli. This inhibition can be relieved by adding lactose or isopropyl-β-D-thiogalactopyranoside (IPTG). lac repressor encoded by lacI
   8864..8882    +  promoter       T3 promoter: promoter for bacteriophage T3 RNA polymerase
