[The description below was written by a language model from this plasmid's Addgene catalogue record and pLannotate feature annotations shown in this document.]
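Description:
TFORF0502 is a third-generation-style, self-inactivating lentiviral expression plasmid built on the pLX_TRC317 backbone and designed to overexpress the human transcription factor NFE4 in mammalian cells. It is propagated in E. coli through a high-copy ColE1/pUC origin with ampicillin selection (AmpR), and also carries an f1 origin and residual lac/T7/T3 cloning-vector elements. The depositor warns that the plasmid may recombine, as is common for LTR-containing vectors.

The viral genome is transcribed from an RSV promoter fused to a truncated HIV-1 5' LTR. It includes the Ψ packaging signal with a gag fragment, the RRE for Rev-dependent nuclear export, a cPPT/CTS, a WPRE to enhance transcript expression, and a ΔU3 3' LTR that inactivates LTR promoter activity after integration, followed by an SV40 polyadenylation signal. Two cassettes lie within this frame. An SV40 early promoter drives puromycin N-acetyltransferase for selection of transduced cells, and a full EF-1α promoter drives the NFE4 ORF, which was produced by gene synthesis. NFE4 is a component of the stage selector protein complex involved in gamma-globin gene regulation.

The catalogue entry states that the construct carries a unique 24-bp barcode. The feature table does not annotate it, so its position is not stated in the record. The barcode allows this ORF to be identified by sequencing when the plasmid is used as one member of a pooled transcription factor overexpression library, for example in screens for factors that direct cell differentiation. The annotated sequence comes from a partial NGS result, so it may not be fully verified.
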