Addgene plasmid #141624: TFORF0502
Purpose: Lentiviral vector for overexpressing the NFE4 transcription factor ORF with a unique 24-bp barcode. Barcodes facilitate identification of transcription factors in pooled screens.
Depositing lab: Feng Zhang. Depositing organization: Broad Institute. Publication: A transcription factor atlas of directed differentiation. Joung J, Ma S, Tay T, Geiger-Schuller KR, Kirchgatterer PC, Verdine VK, Guo B, Arias-Garcia MA, Allen WE, Singh A, Kuksenko O, Abudayyeh OO, Gootenberg JS, Fu Z, Macrae RK, Buenrostro JD, Regev A, Zhang F. Cell. 2023 Jan 5;186(1):209-229.e26. doi: 10.1016/j.cell.2022.11.026. PubMed 36608654.
Backbone
  Vector backbone: pLX_TRC317
  Backbone manufacturer: Broad Institute Genetic Perturbation Platform
  Backbone size w/o insert (bp): 8264
  Vector type: Mammalian Expression, Lentiviral
  Selectable markers: Puromycin
Growth in bacteria
  Bacterial resistance: Ampicillin, 100 μg/mL
  Growth temperature: 37°C
  Growth strain: NEB Stable
  Copy number: High Copy
Gene/Insert
  Gene/Insert name: NFE4
  Species: H. sapiens (human)
  Insert size (bp): 641
  Entrez Gene: NFE4 (a.k.a. NF-E4)
  Promoter: EF1a
  Cloning method: Unknown
  Sequencing primers: 5′ GGGTGGAGACTGAAGTTAGGCCAG; 3′ CACATAGCGTAAAAGGAGCAACATAG
Terms and licenses: Academic/Nonprofit Terms; Industry Terms: Not Available to Industry
Depositor comments: NM_001085386,ENST00000638942 . The transcription factor ORF portion of this plasmid was synthesized by Genewiz. Please test multiple small colonies in case of plasmid recombination. To make this collection available in a timely manner, a portion of this collection was not fully sequenced by Addgene. If an Addgene verified full plasmid sequence is not available, please contact us prior to placing an order to request the full sequence.
How to cite: TFORF0502 was a gift from Feng Zhang (Addgene plasmid # 141624 ; http://n2t.net/addgene:141624 ; RRID:Addgene_141624)
