>Addgene plasmid #141624 | TFORF0502 | depositor partial sequence | sequence record 277009 | Insert
ACCGCCACCCTGCCTCGTGTTGTCTGTTGGCACACTCTCAAGAGTTTGAACGGATACAAGAATCTTTCAT
CTGGTGCCGAAACCCGGGAGGGGCTCCGGTCTTCGTCCCCCGTGGACCTACCCCTCCGCCCCAGAAAGCA
GGCCACAGCAGCCGGACAAAGGAAGCTCCTCAGCCTCCAGTTGCTTCTCTGTGCATGCACATCAGTCACT
GATCTCACCTACTGGGGCCCTGCAGGCCATGGGGCCACAGCTCCACACAGAAGCCTCCTAGCAATCCACC
TCCACCTGGTGCCTGCTTCAAGTGCGGCAATGAAGGCCACTGGCCCACACAATGCCCAAACCCAGGTAAA
CCCACGAGGCCATGCCCCCTCTGCGGAGGACCCCACTGGAAGTTGGACTGTGAGCGGCCCCTGCAAGGAC
CACCCCCATCCCTTCCTGAGCCAATCAAACCCTCCTACTCGGATCTCGTCAGCCTTGCCGCTGAAGACTG
ATAGTGCCTTGGAACAGACACCCCAGCAACTACCATCGCTTCATCTGAGCCAAGGGTAGTAATGAACTAG
TCCGTAACTTGAAAGTATTTCGATTTCTTGGCTTTATATATCTTGTGGAAAGGACGATTGAAACACTACA
TGCGTGATTGG
