>Addgene plasmid #141624 | TFORF0502 | depositor partial sequence | sequence record 277010 | Barcode
TTGAAACACTACATGCGTGATTGG
